>Addgene plasmid #190748 | pmCherry2-CD86-mEGFP | addgene full sequence | sequence record 374750 | Addgene NGS Result
TAGTTATTAATAGTAATCAATTACGGGGTCATTAGTTCATAGCCCATATATGGAGTTCCGCGTTACATAA
CTTACGGTAAATGGCCCGCCTGGCTGACCGCCCAACGACCCCCGCCCATTGACGTCAATAATGACGTATG
TTCCCATAGTAACGCCAATAGGGACTTTCCATTGACGTCAATGGGTGGAGTATTTACGGTAAACTGCCCA
CTTGGCAGTACATCAAGTGTATCATATGCCAAGTACGCCCCCTATTGACGTCAATGACGGTAAATGGCCC
GCCTGGCATTATGCCCAGTACATGACCTTATGGGACTTTCCTACTTGGCAGTACATCTACGTATTAGTCA
TCGCTATTACCATGGTGATGCGGTTTTGGCAGTACATCAATGGGCGTGGATAGCGGTTTGACTCACGGGG
ATTTCCAAGTCTCCACCCCATTGACGTCAATGGGAGTTTGTTTTGGCACCAAAATCAACGGGACTTTCCA
AAATGTCGTAACAACTCCGCCCCATTGACGCAAATGGGCGGTAGGCGTGTACGGTGGGAGGTCTATATAA
GCAGAGCTGGTTTAGTGAACCGTCAGATCCGCTAGCGCTACCGGACTCAGATCTCGAGCTCAAGCTTCGA
ATTCTGCAGTCGACGGTACCGCGGGCCCGGGATCCACCGGTCGCCACCATGGGACTGAGTAACATTCTCT
TTGTGATGGCCTTCCTGCTCTCTGGTGCTGCTCCTCTGAAGATTCCGGTCGCCACCATGGTGAGCAAGGG
CGAGGAGGATAACATGGCCATCATCAAGGAGTTCATGCGCTTCAAGGTGCACATGGAGGGCTCCGTGAAC
GGCCACGAGTTCGAGATCGAGGGCGAGGGCGAGGGCCGCCCCTACGAGGGCACCCAGACCGCCAAGCTGA
AGGTGACCAAGGGTGGCCCCCTGCCCTTCGCCTGGGACATCCTGTCCCCTCAGTTCATGTACGGCTCCAA
GGCCTACGTGAAGCACCCCGCCGACATCCCCGACTACTTGAAGCTGTCCTTCCCCGAGGGCTTCAATTGG
GAGCGCGTGATGAACTTCGAGGACGGCGGCGTGGTGACCGTGACCCAGGACTCCTCCCTGCAGGACGGCG
AGTTCATCTACAAGGTGAAGCTGCGCGGCACCAACTTCCCCTCCGACGGCCCCGTAATGCAGTGTCGTAC
CATGGGCTGGGAGGCCTCCACTGAGCGGATGTACCCCGAGGACGGCGCCCTGAAGGGCGAGATCAAGCAG
AGGCTGAAGCTGAAGGACGGCGGCCACTACGACGCTGAGGTCAAGACCACCTACAAGGCCAAGAAGCCCG
TGCAGCTGCCCGGCGCCTACAACGTCGACATCAAGTTGGACATCCTTTCCCACAACGAGGACTACACCAT
CGTGGAACAGTACGAACGCGCCGAGGGCCGCCACTCCACCGGCGGCATGGACGAGCTGTACAAGTCCGGA
ATGGCCCCTCTGAAGATTCAAGCTTATTTCAATGAGACTGCAGACCTGCCATGCCAATTTGCAAACTCTC
AAAACCAAAGCCTGAGTGAGCTAGTAGTATTTTGGCAGGACCAGGAAAACTTGGTTCTGAATGAGGTATA
CTTAGGCAAAGAGAAATTTGACAGTGTTCATTCCAAGTATATGGGCCGCACAAGTTTTGATTCGGACAGT
TGGACCCTGAGACTTCACAATCTTCAGATCAAGGACAAGGGCTTGTATCAATGTATCATCCATCACAAAA
AGCCCACAGGAATGATTCGCATCCACCAGATGAATTCTGAACTGTCAGTGCTTGCTAACTTCAGTCAACC
TGAAATAGTACCAATTTCTAATATAACAGAAAATGTGTACATAAATTTGACCTGCTCATCTATACACGGT
TACCCAGAACCTAAGAAGATGAGTGTTTTGCTAAGAACCAAGAATTCAACTATCGAGTATGATGGTATTA
TGCAGAAATCTCAAGATAATGTCACAGAACTGTACGACGTTTCCATCAGCTTGTCTGTTTCATTCCCTGA
TGTTACGAGCAATATGACCATCTTCTGTATTCTGGAAACTGACAAGACGCGGCTTTTATCTTCACCTTTC
TCTATAGAGCTTGAGGACCCTCAGCCTCCCCCAGACCACATTCCTTGGATTACAGCTGTACTTCCAACAG
TTATTATATGTGTGATGGTTTTCTGTCTAATTCTATGGAAATGGAAGAAGAAGAAGCGGCCTCGCAACTC
TTATAAATGTGGAACCAACACAATGGAGAGGGAAGAGAGTGAACAGACCAAGAAAAGAGAAAAAATCCAT
ATACCTGAAAGATCTGATGAAACCCAGCGTGTTTTTAAAAGTTCGAAGACATCTTCATGCGACAAAAGTG
ATACATGTTTTGGAGGCGGACCGGTGCCCCAGTGGGAGGGATTCGCTGCGCTGCTGGCAACCCCGGTCGC
TACTATGGTGAGCAAGGGCGAGGAGCTGTTCACCGGGGTGGTGCCCATCCTGGTCGAGCTGGACGGCGAC
GTAAACGGCCACAAGTTCAGCGTGTCCGGCGAGGGCGAGGGCGATGCCACCTACGGCAAGCTGACCCTGA
AGTTCATCTGCACCACCGGCAAGCTGCCCGTGCCCTGGCCCACCCTCGTGACCACCCTGACCTACGGCGT
GCAGTGCTTCAGCCGCTACCCCGACCACATGAAGCAGCACGACTTCTTCAAGTCCGCCATGCCCGAAGGC
TACGTCCAGGAGCGCACCATCTTCTTCAAGGACGACGGCAACTACAAGACCCGCGCCGAGGTGAAGTTCG
AGGGCGACACCCTGGTGAACCGCATCGAGCTGAAGGGCATCGACTTCAAGGAGGACGGCAACATCCTGGG
GCACAAGCTGGAGTACAACTACAACAGCCACAACGTCTATATCATGGCCGACAAGCAGAAGAACGGCATC
AAGGTGAACTTCAAGATCCGCCACAACATCGAGGACGGCAGCGTGCAGCTCGCCGACCACTACCAGCAGA
ACACCCCCATCGGCGACGGCCCCGTGCTGCTGCCCGACAACCACTACCTGAGCACCCAGTCCAAGCTGAG
CAAAGACCCCAACGAGAAGCGCGATCACATGGTCCTGCTGGAGTTCGTGACCGCCGCCGGGATCACTCTC
GGCATGGACGAGCTGTACAAGTAAAGCGGCCGCGACTCTAGATCATAATCAGCCATACCACATTTGTAGA
GGTTTTACTTGCTTTAAAAAACCTCCCACACCTCCCCCTGAACCTGAAACATAAAATGAATGCAATTGTT
GTTGTTAACTTGTTTATTGCAGCTTATAATGGTTACAAATAAAGCAATAGCATCACAAATTTCACAAATA
AAGCATTTTTTTCACTGCATTCTAGTTGTGGTTTGTCCAAACTCATCAATGTATCTTAAGGCGTAAATTG
TAAGCGTTAATATTTTGTTAAAATTCGCGTTAAATTTTTGTTAAATCAGCTCATTTTTTAACCAATAGGC
CGAAATCGGCAAAATCCCTTATAAATCAAAAGAATAGACCGAGATAGGGT
[37 nt withheld, positions 3551-3587]
AAAGAACGTGGACTCCAACGTCAAAGG
[49 nt withheld, positions 3615-3663]
T
[91 nt withheld, positions 3665-3755]
G
[124 nt withheld, positions 3757-3880]
CAGGTGGCACTTTTCGGGGAAATGTGCGCGGAACCCCTATTTGTTTATTTTTCTAAATACATTCAAATAT
GTATCCGCTCATGAGACAATAACCCTGATAAATGCTTCAATAATATTGAAAAAGGAAGAGTCCTGAGGCG
GAAAGAACCAGCTGTGGAATGTGTGTCAGTTAGGGTGTGGAAAGTCCCCAGGCTCCCCAGCAGGCAGAAG
TATGCAAAGCATGCATCTCAATTAGTCAGCAACCAGGTGTGGAAAGTCCCCAGGCTCCCCAGCAGGCAGA
AGTATGCAAAGCATGCATCTCAATTAGTCAGCAACCATAGTCCCGCCCCTAACTCCGCCCATCCCGCCCC
TAACTCCGCCCAGTTCCGCCCATTCTCCGCCCCATGGCTGACTAATTTTTTTTATTTATGCAGAGGCCGA
GGCCGCCTCGGCCTCTGAGCTATTCCAGAAGTAGTGAGGAGGCTTTTTTGGAGGCCTAGGCTTTTGCAAA
GATCGATCAAGAGACAGGATGAGGATCGTTTCGCATGATTGAACAAGATGGATTGCACGCAGGTTCTCCG
GCCGCTTGGGTGGAGAGGCTATTCGGCTATGACTGGGCACAACAGACAATCGGCTGCTCTGATGCCGCCG
TGTTCCGGCTGTCAGCGCAGGGGCGCCCGGTTCTTTTTGTCAAGACCGACCTGTCCGGTGCCCTGAATGA
ACTGCAAGACGAGGCAGCGCGGCTATCGTGGCTGGCCACGACGGGCGTTCCTTGCGCAGCTGTGCTCGAC
GTTGTCACTGAAGCGGGAAGGGACTGGCTGCTATTGGGCGAAGTGCCGGGGCAGGATCTCCTGTCATCTC
ACCTTGCTCCTGCCGAGAAAGTATCCATCATGGCTGATGCAATGCGGCGGCTGCATACGCTTGATCCGGC
TACCTGCCCATTCGACCACCAAGCGAAACATCGCATCGAGCGAGCACGTACTCGGATGGAAGCCGGTCTT
GTCGATCAGGATGATCTGGACGAAGAGCATCAGGGGCTCGCGCCAGCCGAACTGTTCGCCAGGCTCAAGG
CGAGCATGCCCGACGGCGAGGATCTCGTCGTGACCCATGGCGATGCCTGCTTGCCGAATATCATGGTGGA
AAATGGCCGCTTTTCTGGATTCATCGACTGTGGCCGGCTGGGTGTGGCGGACCGCTATCAGGACATAGCG
TTGGCTACCCGTGATATTGCTGAAGAGCTTGGCGGCGAATGGGCTGACCGCTTCCTCGTGCTTTACGGTA
TCGCCGCTCCCGATTCGCAGCGCATCGCCTTCTATCGCCTTCTTGACGAGTTCTTCTGAGCGGGACTCTG
GGGTTCGAAATGACCGACCAAGCGACGCCCAACCTGCCATCACGAGATTTCGATTCCACCGCCGCCTTCT
ATGAAAGGTTGGGCTTCGGAATCGTTTTCCGGGACGCCGGCTGGATGATCCTCCAGCGCGGGGATCTCAT
GCTGGAGTTCTTCGCCCACCCTAGGGGGAGGCTAACTGAAACACGGAAGGAGACAATACCGGAAGGAACC
CGCGCTATGACGGCAATAAAAAGACAGAATAAAACGCACGGTGTTGGGTCGTTTGTTCATAAACGCGGGG
TTCGGTCCCAGGGCTGGCACTCTGTCGATACCCCACCGAGACCCCATTGGGGCCAATACGCCCGCGTTTC
TTCCTTTTCCCCACCCCACCCCCCAAGTTCGGGTGAAGGCCCAGGGCTCGCAGCCAACGTCGGGGCGGCA
GGCCCTGCCATAGCCTCAGGTTACTCATATATACTTTAGATTGATTTAAAACTTCATTTTTAATTTAAAA
GGATCTAGGTGAAGATCCTTTTTGATAATCTCATGACCAAAATCCCTTAACGTGAGTTTTCGTTCCACTG
AGCGTCAGACCCCGTAGAAAAGATCAAAGGATCTTCTTGAGATCCTTTTTTTCTGCGCGTAATCTGCTGC
TTGCAAACAAAAAAACCACCGCTACCAGCGGTGGTTTGTTTGCCGGATCAAGAGCTACCAACTCTTTTTC
CGAAGGTAACTGGCTTCAGCAGAGCGCAGATACCAAATACTGTTCTTCTAGTGTAGCCGTAGTTAGGCCA
CCACTTCAAGAACTCTGTAGCACCGCCTACATACCTCGCTCTGCTAATCCTGTTACCAGTGGCTGCTGCC
AGTGGCGATAAGTCGTGTCTTACCGGGTTGGACTCAAGACGATAGTTACCGGATAAGGCGCAGCGGTCGG
GCTGAACGGGGGGTTCGTGCACACAGCCCAGCTTGGAGCGAACGACCTACACCGAACTGAGATACCTACA
GCGTGAGCTATGAGAAAGCGCCACGCTTCCCGAAGGGAGAAAGGCGGACAGGTATCCGGTAAGCGGCAGG
GTCGGAACAGGAGAGCGCACGAGGGAGCTTCCAGGGGGAAACGCCTGGTATCTTTATAGTCCTGTCGGGT
TTCGCCACCTCTGACTTGAGCGTCGATTTTTGTGATGCTCGTCAGGGGGGCGGAGCCTATGGAAAAACGC
CAGCAACGCGGCCTTTTTACGGTTCCTGGCCTTTTGCTGGCCTTTTGCTCACATGTTCTTTCCTGCGTTA
TCCCCTGATTCTGTGGATAACCGTATTACCGCCATGCAT
Features (pLannotate 1.2.2; 17 found; start..end, strand, type, name):
     61..364     +  enhancer       CMV enhancer: human cytomegalovirus immediate early enhancer
    365..568     +  promoter       CMV promoter: human cytomegalovirus (CMV) immediate early promoter
    591..671     +  misc_feature   MCS: multiple cloning site
    667..744     +  CDS            CD86 (fragment): CD86_HUMAN - Also known as CD28LG2. Experimental evidence at protein level: Swiss-Prot protein existence level 1. (Microbial infection) Acts as a receptor for adenovirus subgroup B. From Homo sapiens (Human).
    757..1464    +  CDS            mCherry2: mCherry2 is a basic (constitutively fluorescent) red fluorescent protein published in 2017, derived from Discosoma sp.. It has very low acid sensitivity.
   1465..2391    +  CDS            CD86 (fragment): CD86_HUMAN - Also known as CD28LG2. Experimental evidence at protein level: Swiss-Prot protein existence level 1. (Microbial infection) Acts as a receptor for adenovirus subgroup B. From Homo sapiens (Human).
   2455..3174    +  CDS            mEGFP: enhanced GFP with monomerizing A206K mutation (Zacharias et al., 2002) mammalian codon-optimized
   3191..3274    +  CDS            large T antigen (fragment): large T antigen from SV40 (simian virus 40)
   3297..3418    +  polyA_signal   SV40 poly(A) signal: SV40 polyadenylation signal
   3452..3880    -  rep_origin     f1 ori (sequence partly withheld): f1 bacteriophage origin of replication; arrow indicates direction of (+) strand synthesis
   3907..4011    +  promoter       AmpR promoter: bla
   4013..4370    +  promoter       SV40 promoter: SV40 enhancer and early promoter
   4405..5199    +  CDS            NeoR/KanR: aminoglycoside phosphotransferase from Tn5; aph(3')-II (or nptII); confers resistance to neomycin, kanamycin, and G418 (Geneticin®)
   5220..5372    +  CDS            ble (fragment): BLE_KLEPN - Experimental evidence at protein level: Swiss-Prot protein existence level 1. Binding protein with a strong affinity to the bleomycin family of antibiotics. Binds to CL990; an antimitotic-antibiotic compound. From Klebsiella pneumoniae.
   5431..5478    +  polyA_signal   HSV TK poly(A) signal: herpes simplex virus thymidine kinase polyadenylation signal (Cole and Stacy, 1985)
   5569..5585    -  polyA_signal   bGH poly(A) signal (fragment): bovine growth hormone polyadenylation signal
   5807..6395    +  rep_origin     ori: high-copy-number ColE1/pMB1/pBR322/pUC origin of replication
