[The description below was written by a language model from this plasmid's Addgene catalogue record and pLannotate feature annotations shown in this document.]
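Description:
pmCherry2-CD86-mEGFP is a 6,509 bp mammalian expression plasmid built on the Clontech N1 backbone. It is propagated in E. coli from a high-copy ColE1/pUC-type origin and also carries an f1 phage origin. A single Tn5 aminoglycoside phosphotransferase gene (NeoR/KanR) serves for selection in both hosts. A bacterial bla-type promoter drives it for kanamycin resistance in bacteria, and the SV40 enhancer/early promoter drives it for G418 selection in mammalian cells, with the HSV TK polyadenylation signal terminating the cassette. The short ble, bGH poly(A) and SV40 large T antigen fragments in the feature table appear to be backbone remnants or partial matches rather than functional parts.

The payload is human CD86 (B7-2), a membrane protein, expressed from the CMV immediate early enhancer and promoter and terminated by the SV40 poly(A) signal. The feature table shows the CD86 coding sequence split in two. A short 5′ fragment precedes mCherry2, and the larger remainder of CD86 follows directly after it, with mEGFP (the monomeric A206K variant) at the 3′ end after a short linker region. This layout is consistent with the red tag being placed just after the protein's N-terminal leader region rather than ahead of it, although the record does not label that segment as a signal peptide. The product is one polypeptide carrying a red and a green monomeric fluorescent protein at opposite ends. The associated work concerns spectrally resolved fluorescence fluctuation spectroscopy of G protein activation. The exact role of this construct in those experiments is not stated, although a protein bearing both colours would plausibly serve as a reference or control in two-colour measurements. Portions of the plasmid were derived from two earlier deposited plasmids.
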