Addgene plasmid #190748: pmCherry2-CD86-mEGFP
Purpose: Expression of CD86 double tagged with mCherry2 (N-term) and mEGFP (C-term) in mammalian cells.
Depositing lab: Dave Piston. Depositing organization: Washington University in Saint Louis. Publication: Measuring G protein activation by spectrally resolved imaging fluorescence fluctuation spectroscopy. Foust DJ, Piston DW. Biophys J. 2025 Oct 21;124(20):3354-3365. doi: 10.1016/j.bpj.2024.08.008. Epub 2024 Aug 15. PubMed 39148292.
Backbone
  Vector backbone: N1
  Backbone manufacturer: Clontech
  Total vector size (bp): 6509
  Vector type: Mammalian Expression
  Selectable markers: Neomycin (select with G418)
Growth in bacteria
  Bacterial resistance: Kanamycin, 50 μg/mL
  Growth temperature: 37°C
  Growth strain: DH5alpha
  Copy number: Unknown
Gene/Insert
  Gene/Insert name: CD86 (alt name: B7-2)
  Species: H. sapiens (human)
  GenBank ID: 942
  Entrez Gene: CD86 (a.k.a. B7-2, B7.2, B70, CD28LG2, LAB72)
  Promoter: CMV
  Tag / fusion protein: mCherry2 (N terminal on insert); mEGFP (C terminal on insert)
  Cloning method: Unknown
  Sequencing primers: 5′ CMV-F
Resource information
  A portion of this plasmid was derived from a plasmid made by: Addgene #133858 and #98284
Terms and licenses: Academic/Nonprofit Terms; Industry Terms: Not Available to Industry
Depositor comments: Please visit https://www.biorxiv.org/content/10.1101/2021.11.03.467169v1 for bioRxiv preprint.
How to cite: pmCherry2-CD86-mEGFP was a gift from Dave Piston (Addgene plasmid # 190748 ; http://n2t.net/addgene:190748 ; RRID:Addgene_190748)
